Addgene plasmid #180332: pCMV_SEPT9_i1-i5-msfGFP
Purpose: mammalian expression of human SEPT9_i1-i5 fused to monomeric superfolder GFP
Depositing lab: Manos Mavrakis. Publication: Septin-microtubule association via a motif unique to the isoform 1 of septin 9 tunes stress fibers. Kuzmic M, Linares GC, Fialova JL, Iv F, Salaun D, Llewellyn A, Gomes M, Belhabib M, Liu Y, Asano K, Rodrigues M, Isnardon D, Tachibana T, Koenderink GH, Badache A, Mavrakis M, Verdier-Pinard P. J Cell Sci. 2021 Dec 2. pii: 273604. doi: 10.1242/jcs.258850. PubMed 34854883.
Backbone
  Vector backbone: pCMV
  Backbone manufacturer: Clontech
  Vector type: Mammalian Expression
Growth in bacteria
  Bacterial resistance: Kanamycin, 50 μg/mL
  Growth temperature: 37°C
  Growth strain: DH5alpha
  Copy number: High Copy
Gene/Insert
  Gene/Insert name: SEPTIN9_v7 (alt name: SEPT9_v7)
  Species: H. sapiens (human)
  Mutation: SEPT9_i1-i5
  Entrez Gene: SEPTIN9 (a.k.a. AF17q25, MSF, MSF1, NAPB, PNUTL4, SEPT9, SINT1, SeptD1)
  Promoter: CMV
  Tag / fusion protein: msfGFP (C terminal on insert)
  Cloning method: Gibson Cloning
Terms and licenses: Academic/Nonprofit Terms; Industry Terms: Not Available to Industry
Depositor comments: the mutant is the fusion of the SEPT9_i1-specific N-terminal sequence to SEPT9_i5
How to cite: pCMV_SEPT9_i1-i5-msfGFP was a gift from Manos Mavrakis (Addgene plasmid # 180332 ; http://n2t.net/addgene:180332 ; RRID:Addgene_180332)
