[The description below was written by a language model from this plasmid's Addgene catalogue record and pLannotate feature annotations shown in this document.]
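Description:
pCMV_SEPT9_i1-i5-msfGFP is a 5.7 kb mammalian expression plasmid built on a Clontech pCMV-type backbone. It drives production of a chimeric human septin 9 protein fused at its C-terminus to monomeric superfolder GFP. It is propagated in E. coli as a high-copy plasmid through a ColE1/pUC-type origin and selected with kanamycin. The resistance gene is the Tn5 NeoR/KanR aminoglycoside phosphotransferase. It sits behind tandem bacterial (bla) and SV40 early promoters and is followed by an HSV TK polyadenylation signal, so the same cassette can also confer G418 resistance in mammalian cells. An f1 origin is also present. The short ble, bGH poly(A) and SV40 large T antigen fragments in the annotation appear to be backbone remnants rather than functional elements.

The expression cassette consists of the human CMV immediate early enhancer and promoter, the septin open reading frame, the GFP coding sequence and an SV40 polyadenylation signal. The feature table shows two adjoining SEPTIN9 fragments, a short one of about 80 nt followed by one of about 1 kb. This matches the depositor's note that the insert joins the N-terminal sequence specific to isoform 1 (SEPT9_i1) to the short isoform SEPT9_i5. The fluorescent protein is annotated automatically as moxGFP, a close relative, but the catalogue identifies it as msfGFP. The insert was assembled by Gibson cloning.

The construct allows live or fixed-cell imaging of this chimera in transfected mammalian cells. According to the associated publication title, the work concerns a microtubule-association motif unique to septin 9 isoform 1 and its influence on stress fibers. The chimera is presumably meant to test whether the i1-specific segment alters the behaviour of i5.
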