Features (pLannotate 1.2.2; 15 found; start..end, strand, type, name):
     61..364     +  enhancer       CMV enhancer: human cytomegalovirus immediate early enhancer
    365..568     +  promoter       CMV promoter: human cytomegalovirus (CMV) immediate early promoter
    597..674     +  CDS            SEPTIN9 (fragment): SEPT9_HUMAN - Also known as KIAA0991, MSF, SEPT9. Experimental evidence at protein level: Swiss-Prot protein existence level 1. Filament-forming cytoskeletal GTPase (By similarity). May play a role in cytokinesis (Potential). May play a role in the internalization of 2 intracellular microbial pathogens, Listeria monocytogenes and Shigella flexneri. From Homo sapiens (Human).
    672..1673    +  CDS            SEPTIN9 (fragment): SEPT9_HUMAN - Also known as KIAA0991, MSF, SEPT9. Experimental evidence at protein level: Swiss-Prot protein existence level 1. Filament-forming cytoskeletal GTPase (By similarity). May play a role in cytokinesis (Potential). May play a role in the internalization of 2 intracellular microbial pathogens, Listeria monocytogenes and Shigella flexneri. From Homo sapiens (Human).
   1671..2387    +  CDS            moxGFP: moxGFP is a basic (constitutively fluorescent) green fluorescent protein published in 2015, derived from Aequorea victoria. It is reported to be a rapidly-maturing monomer.
   2413..2497    +  CDS            large T antigen (fragment): large T antigen from SV40 (simian virus 40)
   2520..2641    +  polyA_signal   SV40 poly(A) signal: SV40 polyadenylation signal
   2675..3103    -  rep_origin     f1 ori (sequence partly withheld): f1 bacteriophage origin of replication; arrow indicates direction of (+) strand synthesis
   3130..3234    +  promoter       AmpR promoter: bla
   3236..3593    +  promoter       SV40 promoter: SV40 enhancer and early promoter
   3628..4422    +  CDS            NeoR/KanR: aminoglycoside phosphotransferase from Tn5; aph(3')-II (or nptII); confers resistance to neomycin, kanamycin, and G418 (Geneticin®)
   4443..4595    +  CDS            ble (fragment): BLE_KLEPN - Experimental evidence at protein level: Swiss-Prot protein existence level 1. Binding protein with a strong affinity to the bleomycin family of antibiotics. Binds to CL990; an antimitotic-antibiotic compound. From Klebsiella pneumoniae.
   4654..4701    +  polyA_signal   HSV TK poly(A) signal: herpes simplex virus thymidine kinase polyadenylation signal (Cole and Stacy, 1985)
   4792..4808    -  polyA_signal   bGH poly(A) signal (fragment): bovine growth hormone polyadenylation signal
   5030..5618    +  rep_origin     ori: high-copy-number ColE1/pMB1/pBR322/pUC origin of replication
>Addgene plasmid #180332 | pCMV_SEPT9_i1-i5-msfGFP | addgene full sequence | sequence record 358037 | Addgene NGS Result
TAGTTATTAATAGTAATCAATTACGGGGTCATTAGTTCATAGCCCATATATGGAGTTCCGCGTTACATAA
CTTACGGTAAATGGCCCGCCTGGCTGACCGCCCAACGACCCCCGCCCATTGACGTCAATAATGACGTATG
TTCCCATAGTAACGCCAATAGGGACTTTCCATTGACGTCAATGGGTGGAGTATTTACGGTAAACTGCCCA
CTTGGCAGTACATCAAGTGTATCATATGCCAAGTACGCCCCCTATTGACGTCAATGACGGTAAATGGCCC
GCCTGGCATTATGCCCAGTACATGACCTTATGGGACTTTCCTACTTGGCAGTACATCTACGTATTAGTCA
TCGCTATTACCATGGTGATGCGGTTTTGGCAGTACATCAATGGGCGTGGATAGCGGTTTGACTCACGGGG
ATTTCCAAGTCTCCACCCCATTGACGTCAATGGGAGTTTGTTTTGGCACCAAAATCAACGGGACTTTCCA
AAATGTCGTAACAACTCCGCCCCATTGACGCAAATGGGCGGTAGGCGTGTACGGTGGGAGGTCTATATAA
GCAGAGCTGGTTTAGTGAACCGTCAGATCCGCTAGCATGAAGAAGTCTTACTCAGGAGGCACGCGGACCT
CCAGTGGCCGGCTCCGGAGGCTTGGTGACTCCAGTGGCCCAGCCGACACCCCCAGAGATGCCGGGCTCAA
GCAGGCGCCTGCATCACGGAACGAGAAGGCCCCGGTGGACTTCGGCTACGTGGGGATTGACTCCATCCTG
GAGCAGATGCGCCGGAAGGCCATGAAGCAGGGCTTCGAGTTCAACATCATGGTGGTCGGGCAGAGCGGCT
TGGGTAAATCCACCTTAATCAACACCCTCTTCAAATCCAAAATCAGCCGGAAGTCGGTGCAGCCCACCTC
AGAGGAGCGCATCCCCAAGACCATCGAGATCAAGTCCATCACGCACGATATTGAGGAGAAAGGCGTCCGG
ATGAAGCTGACAGTGATTGACACACCAGGGTTCGGGGACCACATCAACAACGAGAACTGCTGGCAGCCCA
TCATGAAGTTCATCAATGACCAGTACGAGAAATACCTGCAGGAGGAGGTCAACATCAACCGCAAGAAGCG
CATCCCGGACACCCGCGTCCACTGCTGCCTCTACTTCATCCCCGCCACCGGCCACTCCCTCAGGCCCCTG
GACATCGAGTTTATGAAACGCCTGAGCAAGGTGGTCAACATCGTCCCTGTCATCGCCAAGGCGGACACAC
TCACCCTGGAGGAGAGGGTCCACTTCAAACAGCGGATCACCGCAGACCTGCTGTCCAACGGCATCGACGT
GTACCCCCAGAAGGAATTTGATGAGGACTCGGAGGACCGGCTGGTGAACGAGAAGTTCCGGGAGATGATC
CCATTTGCTGTGGTGGGCAGTGACCACGAGTACCAGGTCAACGGCAAGAGGATCCTTGGGAGGAAGACCA
AGTGGGGTACCATCGAAGTTGAAAACACCACACACTGTGAGTTTGCCTACCTGCGGGACCTTCTCATCAG
GACGCACATGCAGAACATCAAGGACATCACCAGCAGCATCCACTTCGAGGCGTACCGTGTGAAGCGCCTC
AACGAGGGCAGCAGCGCCATGGCCAACGGCGTGGAGGAGAAGGAGCCAGAAGCCCCAGAGATGGTGTCCA
AGGGCGAGGAGCTGTTCACCGGCGTGGTGCCCATCCTGGTGGAGCTGGATGGCGACGTGAACGGCCACAA
GTTCAGCGTGCGCGGCGAGGGCGAGGGCGACGCCACCAACGGCAAGCTGACCCTGAAGTTCATCTGCACC
ACCGGCAAGCTGCCCGTGCCCTGGCCCACCCTGGTGACCACCCTGACCTACGGCGTGCAGTGCTTCAGCC
GCTACCCCGATCACATGAAGCAGCACGATTTCTTCAAGAGCGCCATGCCCGAGGGCTACGTGCAGGAGCG
CACCATCAGCTTCAAGGATGACGGCACCTACAAGACCCGCGCCGAGGTGAAGTTCGAGGGCGATACCCTG
GTGAACCGCATCGAGCTGAAGGGCATCGATTTCAAGGAGGATGGCAACATCCTGGGCCACAAGCTGGAGT
ACAACTTCAACAGCCACAACGTGTACATCACCGCCGATAAGCAGAAGAACGGCATCAAGGCCAACTTCAA
GATCCGCCACAATGTGGAGGATGGCTCCGTGCAGCTGGCCGATCACTACCAGCAGAACACCCCCATCGGC
GACGGCCCAGTGCTGCTGCCCGATAACCACTACCTGAGCACCCAGAGCAAGCTGTCCAAGGACCCCAACG
AGAAGCGCGATCACATGGTGCTGCTGGAGTTCGTGACCGCCGCCGGCATCACCCTGGGCATGGATGAGCT
GTACAAGTAAGGATCCACCGGATCTAGATAACTGATCATAATCAGCCATACCACATTTGTAGAGGTTTTA
CTTGCTTTAAAAAACCTCCCACACCTCCCCCTGAACCTGAAACATAAAATGAATGCAATTGTTGTTGTTA
ACTTGTTTATTGCAGCTTATAATGGTTACAAATAAAGCAATAGCATCACAAATTTCACAAATAAAGCATT
TTTTTCACTGCATTCTAGTTGTGGTTTGTCCAAACTCATCAATGTATCTTAACGCGTAAATTGTAAGCGT
TAATATTTTGTTAAAATTCGCGTTAAATTTTTGTTAAATCAGCTCATTTTTTAACCAATAGGCCGAAATC
GGCAAAATCCCTTATAAATCAAAAGAATAGACCGAGATAGGGT
[37 nt withheld, positions 2774-2810]
AAAGAACGTGGACTCCAACGTCAAAGG
[49 nt withheld, positions 2838-2886]
T
[91 nt withheld, positions 2888-2978]
G
[124 nt withheld, positions 2980-3103]
CAGGTGGCACTTTTCGGGGAAATGTGCGCGGAACCCCTATTTGTTTATTTTTCTAAATACATTCAAATAT
GTATCCGCTCATGAGACAATAACCCTGATAAATGCTTCAATAATATTGAAAAAGGAAGAGTCCTGAGGCG
GAAAGAACCAGCTGTGGAATGTGTGTCAGTTAGGGTGTGGAAAGTCCCCAGGCTCCCCAGCAGGCAGAAG
TATGCAAAGCATGCATCTCAATTAGTCAGCAACCAGGTGTGGAAAGTCCCCAGGCTCCCCAGCAGGCAGA
AGTATGCAAAGCATGCATCTCAATTAGTCAGCAACCATAGTCCCGCCCCTAACTCCGCCCATCCCGCCCC
TAACTCCGCCCAGTTCCGCCCATTCTCCGCCCCATGGCTGACTAATTTTTTTTATTTATGCAGAGGCCGA
GGCCGCCTCGGCCTCTGAGCTATTCCAGAAGTAGTGAGGAGGCTTTTTTGGAGGCCTAGGCTTTTGCAAA
GATCGATCAAGAGACAGGATGAGGATCGTTTCGCATGATTGAACAAGATGGATTGCACGCAGGTTCTCCG
GCCGCTTGGGTGGAGAGGCTATTCGGCTATGACTGGGCACAACAGACAATCGGCTGCTCTGATGCCGCCG
TGTTCCGGCTGTCAGCGCAGGGGCGCCCGGTTCTTTTTGTCAAGACCGACCTGTCCGGTGCCCTGAATGA
ACTGCAAGACGAGGCAGCGCGGCTATCGTGGCTGGCCACGACGGGCGTTCCTTGCGCAGCTGTGCTCGAC
GTTGTCACTGAAGCGGGAAGGGACTGGCTGCTATTGGGCGAAGTGCCGGGGCAGGATCTCCTGTCATCTC
ACCTTGCTCCTGCCGAGAAAGTATCCATCATGGCTGATGCAATGCGGCGGCTGCATACGCTTGATCCGGC
TACCTGCCCATTCGACCACCAAGCGAAACATCGCATCGAGCGAGCACGTACTCGGATGGAAGCCGGTCTT
GTCGATCAGGATGATCTGGACGAAGAGCATCAGGGGCTCGCGCCAGCCGAACTGTTCGCCAGGCTCAAGG
CGAGCATGCCCGACGGCGAGGATCTCGTCGTGACCCATGGCGATGCCTGCTTGCCGAATATCATGGTGGA
AAATGGCCGCTTTTCTGGATTCATCGACTGTGGCCGGCTGGGTGTGGCGGACCGCTATCAGGACATAGCG
TTGGCTACCCGTGATATTGCTGAAGAGCTTGGCGGCGAATGGGCTGACCGCTTCCTCGTGCTTTACGGTA
TCGCCGCTCCCGATTCGCAGCGCATCGCCTTCTATCGCCTTCTTGACGAGTTCTTCTGAGCGGGACTCTG
GGGTTCGAAATGACCGACCAAGCGACGCCCAACCTGCCATCACGAGATTTCGATTCCACCGCCGCCTTCT
ATGAAAGGTTGGGCTTCGGAATCGTTTTCCGGGACGCCGGCTGGATGATCCTCCAGCGCGGGGATCTCAT
GCTGGAGTTCTTCGCCCACCCTAGGGGGAGGCTAACTGAAACACGGAAGGAGACAATACCGGAAGGAACC
CGCGCTATGACGGCAATAAAAAGACAGAATAAAACGCACGGTGTTGGGTCGTTTGTTCATAAACGCGGGG
TTCGGTCCCAGGGCTGGCACTCTGTCGATACCCCACCGAGACCCCATTGGGGCCAATACGCCCGCGTTTC
TTCCTTTTCCCCACCCCACCCCCCAAGTTCGGGTGAAGGCCCAGGGCTCGCAGCCAACGTCGGGGCGGCA
GGCCCTGCCATAGCCTCAGGTTACTCATATATACTTTAGATTGATTTAAAACTTCATTTTTAATTTAAAA
GGATCTAGGTGAAGATCCTTTTTGATAATCTCATGACCAAAATCCCTTAACGTGAGTTTTCGTTCCACTG
AGCGTCAGACCCCGTAGAAAAGATCAAAGGATCTTCTTGAGATCCTTTTTTTCTGCGCGTAATCTGCTGC
TTGCAAACAAAAAAACCACCGCTACCAGCGGTGGTTTGTTTGCCGGATCAAGAGCTACCAACTCTTTTTC
CGAAGGTAACTGGCTTCAGCAGAGCGCAGATACCAAATACTGTTCTTCTAGTGTAGCCGTAGTTAGGCCA
CCACTTCAAGAACTCTGTAGCACCGCCTACATACCTCGCTCTGCTAATCCTGTTACCAGTGGCTGCTGCC
AGTGGCGATAAGTCGTGTCTTACCGGGTTGGACTCAAGACGATAGTTACCGGATAAGGCGCAGCGGTCGG
GCTGAACGGGGGGTTCGTGCACACAGCCCAGCTTGGAGCGAACGACCTACACCGAACTGAGATACCTACA
GCGTGAGCTATGAGAAAGCGCCACGCTTCCCGAAGGGAGAAAGGCGGACAGGTATCCGGTAAGCGGCAGG
GTCGGAACAGGAGAGCGCACGAGGGAGCTTCCAGGGGGAAACGCCTGGTATCTTTATAGTCCTGTCGGGT
TTCGCCACCTCTGACTTGAGCGTCGATTTTTGTGATGCTCGTCAGGGGGGCGGAGCCTATGGAAAAACGC
CAGCAACGCGGCCTTTTTACGGTTCCTGGCCTTTTGCTGGCCTTTTGCTCACATGTTCTTTCCTGCGTTA
TCCCCTGATTCTGTGGATAACCGTATTACCGCCATGCAT
